Addgene plasmid #250278: pJC2747 - pET28-SKP1(A2P, ∆38-43, ∆71-82)-FBXO31(∆1-65, D334N)
Purpose: Recombinant production of SKP1(A2P, ∆38-43, ∆71-82) and 6His-Smt3-StrepII-FBXO31(∆1-65, D334N).
Depositing lab: Jacob Corn. Depositing organization: ETH Zurich (Swiss Federal Institute of Technology). Publication: C-terminal amides mark proteins for degradation via SCF-FBXO31. Muhar MF, Farnung J, Cernakova M, Hofmann R, Henneberg LT, Pfleiderer MM, Denoth-Lippuner A, Kalcic F, Nievergelt AS, Peters Al-Bayati M, Sidiropoulos ND, Beier V, Mann M, Jessberger S, Jinek M, Schulman BA, Bode JW, Corn JE. Nature. 2025 Feb;638(8050):519-527. doi: 10.1038/s41586-024-08475-w. PubMed 39880951.
Backbone
  Vector backbone: pET28
  Vector type: Bacterial Expression
Growth in bacteria
  Bacterial resistance: Kanamycin, 50 μg/mL
  Growth temperature: 37°C
  Growth strain: DH5alpha
  Copy number: High Copy
Gene/Insert 1
  Gene/Insert name: SKP1
  Species: H. sapiens (human)
  Mutation: A2P, ∆38-43, ∆71-82
  Entrez Gene: SKP1 (a.k.a. EMC19, OCP-II, OCP2, SKP1A, TCEB1L, p19A)
  Promoter: T7
  Cloning method: Unknown
  Sequencing primers: 5′ n/a
Gene/Insert 2
  Gene/Insert name: FBXO31
  Species: H. sapiens (human)
  Mutation: ∆1-65, D334N
  Entrez Gene: FBXO31 (a.k.a. FBX14, FBXO14, Fbx31, MRT45, pp2386)
  Promoter: T7
  Tag / fusion protein: 6xHis-Smt3(SUMO)-StrepII (N terminal on insert)
  Cloning method: Unknown
  Sequencing primers: 5′ n/a
Terms and licenses: Academic/Nonprofit Terms; Industry Terms: Not Available to Industry
How to cite: pJC2747 - pET28-SKP1(A2P, ∆38-43, ∆71-82)-FBXO31(∆1-65, D334N) was a gift from Jacob Corn (Addgene plasmid # 250278 ; http://n2t.net/addgene:250278 ; RRID:Addgene_250278)
