[The description below was written by a language model from this plasmid's Addgene catalogue record and pLannotate feature annotations shown in this document.]
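Description:
pJC2747 is a pET28-based bacterial expression plasmid (7,641 nt in the sequenced record) for co-producing two human subunits of the SCF ubiquitin ligase in E. coli: the adapter SKP1 and the F-box substrate receptor FBXO31. It replicates from a ColE1/pMB1-type origin with the adjacent bom and rop elements of pBR322-derived backbones. The catalogue lists it as high copy, although rop normally moderates copy number. It is selected with kanamycin through the aph(3')-Ia gene. An f1 origin is also present, and the plasmid carries its own lacI gene with its promoter.

The payload is arranged as two tandem cassettes in the same orientation, each with its own T7 promoter and lac operator, so transcription requires T7 RNA polymerase and is held off by Lac repressor until induction with IPTG. A single annotated T7 terminator follows the second cassette. The first cassette uses the T7 gene 10 ribosome binding site to express untagged SKP1 carrying A2P and two internal deletions (∆38-43, ∆71-82). The second encodes FBXO31 lacking residues 1-65 and bearing the D334N substitution, fused at its N terminus to 6xHis, yeast Smt3 (SUMO) and a StrepII tag. The short "capTEV" hit in the feature table most likely reflects the His tag. The StrepII tag is not annotated separately, but a gap between SUMO and FBXO31 could accommodate it. The His and Strep tags allow affinity purification, and the SUMO module is a cleavable fusion partner. Untagged SKP1 would be expected to co-purify through its binding to the F-box protein.

The stated purpose is recombinant production of this SKP1–FBXO31 pair. The record does not explain the role of the D334N mutation or of the truncations.
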