Features (pLannotate 1.2.2; 23 found; start..end, strand, type, name):
      1..589     +  rep_origin     ori: high-copy-number ColE1/pMB1/pBR322/pUC origin of replication
    775..914     -  misc_feature   bom: basis of mobility region from pBR322
   1016..1207    -  CDS            rop: Rop protein, which maintains plasmids at low copy number; rop
   1224..1604    +  CDS            YPB1_ECOLX: Protein predicted: Swiss-Prot protein existence level 4. From Escherichia coli.
   1676..1967    -  CDS            TcR (fragment): tetracycline efflux protein; tet; confers resistance to tetracycline
   1982..2003    -  protein_bind   CAP binding site: CAP binding activates transcription in the presence of cAMP. E. coli catabolite activator protein
   2016..3098    -  CDS            lacI: lac repressor; lacI; The lac repressor binds to the lac operator to inhibit transcription in E. coli. This inhibition can be relieved by adding lactose or isopropyl-β-D-thiogalactopyranoside (IPTG).
   3099..3176    -  promoter       lacI promoter: lacI
   3184..3463    -  CDS            TcR (fragment): tetracycline efflux protein; tet; confers resistance to tetracycline
   3485..3503    +  promoter       T7 promoter: promoter for bacteriophage T7 RNA polymerase
   3504..3528    +  protein_bind   lac operator: The lac repressor binds to the lac operator to inhibit transcription in E. coli. This inhibition can be relieved by adding lactose or isopropyl-β-D-thiogalactopyranoside (IPTG). lac repressor encoded by lacI
   3543..3565    +  RBS            RBS: efficient ribosome binding site from bacteriophage T7 gene 10 (Olins and Rangwala, 1989)
   3573..4019    +  CDS            SKP1 (fragment): SKP1_HUMAN - Also known as EMC19, OCP2, SKP1A, TCEB1L. Experimental evidence at protein level: Swiss-Prot protein existence level 1. Essential component of the SCF (SKP1-CUL1-F-box protein) ubiquitin ligase complex, which mediates the ubiquitination of proteins involved in cell cycle progression, signal transduction and transcription. In the SCF complex, serves as an adapter that links the F-box protein to CUL1. The functional specificity of the SCF complex depends on the F-box protein as substrate recognition component. SCF(BTRC) and SCF(FBXW11) direct ubiquitination of CTNNB1 and participate
   4076..4094    +  promoter       T7 promoter: promoter for bacteriophage T7 RNA polymerase
   4095..4119    +  protein_bind   lac operator: The lac repressor binds to the lac operator to inhibit transcription in E. coli. This inhibition can be relieved by adding lactose or isopropyl-β-D-thiogalactopyranoside (IPTG). lac repressor encoded by lacI
   4173..4189    +  CDS            capTEV™ (fragment): composite tag for in vivo biotinylation, TEV protease cleavage, and 6xHis tagging
   4200..4486    +  CDS            SUMO (fragment): cleavable ubiquitin-like protein tag; S. cerevisiae SMT3 (truncated)
   4527..5948    +  CDS            FBXO31 (fragment): FBX31_HUMAN - Also known as FBX14, FBX31. Experimental evidence at protein level: Swiss-Prot protein existence level 1. Component of some SCF (SKP1-cullin-F-box) protein ligase complex that plays a central role in G1 arrest following DNA damage. Specifically recognizes phosphorylated cyclin-D1 (CCND1), promoting its ubiquitination and degradation by the proteasome, resulting in G1 arrest. May act as a tumor suppressor. From Homo sapiens (Human).
   6017..6066    +  CDS            SET1 (fragment): solubility-enhancement tag derived from T7 phage gene 10B
   6074..6121    +  terminator     T7 terminator: transcription terminator for bacteriophage T7 RNA polymerase
   6158..6586    +  rep_origin     f1 ori (sequence partly withheld): f1 bacteriophage origin of replication; arrow indicates direction of (+) strand synthesis
   6639..6696    +  promoter       AmpR promoter (fragment): bla
   6705..7520    -  CDS            KanR: aminoglycoside phosphotransferase; aph(3')-Ia; confers resistance to kanamycin in bacteria or G418 (Geneticin®) in eukaryotes
>Addgene plasmid #250278 | pJC2747 - pET28-SKP1(A2P, ∆38-43, ∆71-82)-FBXO31(∆1-65, D334N) | addgene full sequence | sequence record 498555 | Addgene NGS Result
TTGAGATCCTTTTTTTCTGCGCGTAATCTGCTGCTTGCAAACAAAAAAACCACCGCTACCAGCGGTGGTT
TGTTTGCCGGATCAAGAGCTACCAACTCTTTTTCCGAAGGTAACTGGCTTCAGCAGAGCGCAGATACCAA
ATACTGTCCTTCTAGTGTAGCCGTAGTTAGGCCACCACTTCAAGAACTCTGTAGCACCGCCTACATACCT
CGCTCTGCTAATCCTGTTACCAGTGGCTGCTGCCAGTGGCGATAAGTCGTGTCTTACCGGGTTGGACTCA
AGACGATAGTTACCGGATAAGGCGCAGCGGTCGGGCTGAACGGGGGGTTCGTGCACACAGCCCAGCTTGG
AGCGAACGACCTACACCGAACTGAGATACCTACAGCGTGAGCTATGAGAAAGCGCCACGCTTCCCGAAGG
GAGAAAGGCGGACAGGTATCCGGTAAGCGGCAGGGTCGGAACAGGAGAGCGCACGAGGGAGCTTCCAGGG
GGAAACGCCTGGTATCTTTATAGTCCTGTCGGGTTTCGCCACCTCTGACTTGAGCGTCGATTTTTGTGAT
GCTCGTCAGGGGGGCGGAGCCTATGGAAAAACGCCAGCAACGCGGCCTTTTTACGGTTCCTGGCCTTTTG
CTGGCCTTTTGCTCACATGTTCTTTCCTGCGTTATCCCCTGATTCTGTGGATAACCGTATTACCGCCTTT
GAGTGAGCTGATACCGCTCGCCGCAGCCGAACGACCGAGCGCAGCGAGTCAGTGAGCGAGGAAGCGGAAG
AGCGCCTGATGCGGTATTTTCTCCTTACGCATCTGTGCGGTATTTCACACCGCAATGGTGCACTCTCAGT
ACAATCTGCTCTGATGCCGCATAGTTAAGCCAGTATACACTCCGCTATCGCTACGTGACTGGGTCATGGC
TGCGCCCCGACACCCGCCAACACCCGCTGACGCGCCCTGACGGGCTTGTCTGCTCCCGGCATCCGCTTAC
AGACAAGCTGTGACCGTCTCCGGGAGCTGCATGTGTCAGAGGTTTTCACCGTCATCACCGAAACGCGCGA
GGCAGCTGCGGTAAAGCTCATCAGCGTGGTCGTGAAGCGATTCACAGATGTCTGCCTGTTCATCCGCGTC
CAGCTCGTTGAGTTTCTCCAGAAGCGTTAATGTCTGGCTTCTGATAAAGCGGGCCATGTTAAGGGCGGTT
TTTTCCTGTTTGGTCACTGATGCCTCCGTGTAAGGGGGATTTCTGTTCATGGGGGTAATGATACCGATGA
AACGAGAGAGGATGCTCACGATACGGGTTACTGATGATGAACATGCCCGGTTACTGGAACGTTGTGAGGG
TAAACAACTGGCGGTATGGATGCGGCGGGACCAGAGAAAAATCACTCAGGGTCAATGCCAGCGCTTCGTT
AATACAGATGTAGGTGTTCCACAGGGTAGCCAGCAGCATCCTGCGATGCAGATCCGGAACATAATGGTGC
AGGGCGCTGACTTCCGCGTTTCCAGACTTTACGAAACACGGAAACCGAAGACCATTCATGTTGTTGCTCA
GGTCGCAGACGTTTTGCAGCAGCAGTCGCTTCACGTTCGCTCGCGTATCGGTGATTCATTCTGCTAACCA
GTAAGGCAACCCCGCCAGCCTAGCCGGGTCCTCAACGACAGGAGCACGATCATGCGCACCCGTGGGGCCG
CCATGCCGGCGATAATGGCCTGCTTCTCGCCGAAACGTTTGGTGGCGGGACCAGTGACGAAGGCTTGAGC
GAGGGCGTGCAAGATTCCGAATACCGCAAGCGACAGGCCGATCATCGTCGCGCTCCAGCGAAAGCGGTCC
TCGCCGAAAATGACCCAGAGCGCTGCCGGCACCTGTCCTACGAGTTGCATGATAAAGAAGACAGTCATAA
GTGCGGCGACGATAGTCATGCCCCGCGCCCACCGGAAGGAGCTGACTGGGTTGAAGGCTCTCAAGGGCAT
CGGTCGAGATCCCGGTGCCTAATGAGTGAGCTAACTTACATTAATTGCGTTGCGCTCACTGCCCGCTTTC
CAGTCGGGAAACCTGTCGTGCCAGCTGCATTAATGAATCGGCCAACGCGCGGGGAGAGGCGGTTTGCGTA
TTGGGCGCCAGGGTGGTTTTTCTTTTCACCAGTGAGACGGGCAACAGCTGATTGCCCTTCACCGCCTGGC
CCTGAGAGAGTTGCAGCAAGCGGTCCACGCTGGTTTGCCCCAGCAGGCGAAAATCCTGTTTGATGGTGGT
TAACGGCGGGATATAACATGAGCTGTCTTCGGTATCGTCGTATCCCACTACCGAGATATCCGCACCAACG
CGCAGCCCGGACTCGGTAATGGCGCGCATTGCGCCCAGCGCCATCTGATCGTTGGCAACCAGCATCGCAG
TGGGAACGATGCCCTCATTCAGCATTTGCATGGTTTGTTGAAAACCGGACATGGCACTCCAGTCGCCTTC
CCGTTCCGCTATCGGCTGAATTTGATTGCGAGTGAGATATTTATGCCAGCCAGCCAGACGCAGACGCGCC
GAGACAGAACTTAATGGGCCCGCTAACAGCGCGATTTGCTGGTGACCCAATGCGACCAGATGCTCCACGC
CCAGTCGCGTACCGTCTTCATGGGAGAAAATAATACTGTTGATGGGTGTCTGGTCAGAGACATCAAGAAA
TAACGCCGGAACATTAGTGCAGGCAGCTTCCACAGCAATGGCATCCTGGTCATCCAGCGGATAGTTAATG
ATCAGCCCACTGACGCGTTGCGCGAGAAGATTGTGCACCGCCGCTTTACAGGCTTCGACGCCGCTTCGTT
CTACCATCGACACCACCACGCTGGCACCCAGTTGATCGGCGCGAGATTTAATCGCCGCGACAATTTGCGA
CGGCGCGTGCAGGGCCAGACTGGAGGTGGCAACGCCAATCAGCAACGACTGTTTGCCCGCCAGTTGTTGT
GCCACGCGGTTGGGAATGTAATTCAGCTCCGCCATCGCCGCTTCCACTTTTTCCCGCGTTTTCGCAGAAA
CGTGGCTGGCCTGGTTCACCACGCGGGAAACGGTCTGATAAGAGACACCGGCATACTCTGCGACATCGTA
TAACGTTACTGGTTTCACATTCACCACCCTGAATTGACTCTCTTCCGGGCGCTATCATGCCATACCGCGA
AAGGTTTTGCGCCATTCGATGGTGTCCGGGATCTCGACGCTCTCCCTTATGCGACTCCTGCATTAGGAAG
CAGCCCAGTAGTAGGTTGAGGCCGTTGAGCACCGCCGCCGCAAGGAATGGTGCATGCAAGGAGATGGCGC
CCAACAGTCCCCCGGCCACGGGGCCTGCCACCATACCCACGCCGAAACAAGCGCTCATGAGCCCGAAGTG
GCGAGCCCGATCTTCCCCATCGGTGATGTCGGCGATATAGGCGCCAGCAACCGCACCTGTGGCGCCGGTG
ATGCCGGCCACGATGCGTCCGGCGTAGAGGATCGAGATCTCGATCCCGCGAAATTAATACGACTCACTAT
AGGGGAATTGTGAGCGGATAACAATTCCCCTCTAGAAATAATTTTGTTTAACTTTAAGAAGGAGATATAC
ATATGGCGTCTATCAAGTTGCAGTCATCTGACGGAGAAATCTTTGAAGTCGATGTCGAGATCGCCAAACA
GTCTGTCACGATCAAGACAATGTTGGAAGACTTAGGGATGGACCCTGTTCCCTTGCCCAATGTCAACGCT
GCCATTCTGAAAAAGGTAATTCAATGGTGTACCCACCATAAAGATGATCCTGGTGGCAGCGGAACGGATG
ACATTCCCGTGTGGGACCAAGAGTTTCTGAAGGTAGATCAAGGGACGTTGTTTGAGTTAATTTTAGCAGC
CAACTACTTAGATATTAAGGGGTTACTTGATGTGACATGTAAGACGGTAGCCAACATGATTAAAGGTAAG
ACGCCAGAAGAAATCCGTAAGACCTTTAATATCAAGAATGACTTTACTGAGGAGGAGGAGGCCCAAGTGC
GTAAGGAGAACCAGTGGTGCGAAGAGAAGTAATGCTTAAGTCGAACAGAAAGTAATCGTATTGTACACGG
CCGCATAATCGAAATTAATACGACTCACTATAGGGGAATTGTGAGCGGATAACAATTCCCCATCTTAGTA
TATTAGTTAAGTATAAGAAGGAGATATACCATGGGCAGCAGCCATCATCATCATCATCACAGCACTAGTG
ACTCAGAAGTCAATCAAGAAGCTAAGCCAGAGGTCAAGCCAGAAGTCAAGCCTGAGACTCACATCAATTT
AAAGGTGTCCGATGGATCTTCAGAAATCTTCTTTAAGATCAAAAAGACCACTCCTTTAAGAAGGCTGATG
GAAGCGTTCGCTAAAAGACAGGGTAAGGAAATGGACTCCTTAAGATTCTTGTACGACGGTATTAGAATTC
AAGCTGATCAGACCCCTGAAGATTTGGACATGGAGGATAACGATATTATTGAGACTCACAGAGAACAGAT
TGGTGGAGCCAGCTGGTCACATCCTCAATTTGAGAAGTCCGGTCGCAGTCTGCTGGAACTGCCTCCTGAG
TTACTTGTAGAAATCTTTGCGTCGTTGCCTGGCACTGATTTGCCATCCCTTGCTCAAGTATGTACCAAAT
TTCGTCGCATCCTTCACACTGATACCATCTGGCGTCGCCGTTGTCGCGAAGAGTATGGTGTTTGTGAAAA
CCTGCGTAAATTAGAAATTACTGGGGTTTCTTGCCGTGACGTATATGCCAAACTGCTTCACCGTTACCGC
CATATTTTGGGATTATGGCAACCAGATATTGGTCCATATGGAGGTCTTTTGAACGTTGTTGTCGATGGCC
TTTTTATTATCGGTTGGATGTACCTGCCGCCTCACGATCCACACGTTGATGACCCCATGCGCTTTAAACC
CTTGTTCCGCATTCACTTAATGGAGCGCAAAGCAGCCACCGTAGAATGTATGTACGGCCATAAGGGACCG
CATCATGGGCATATTCAAATTGTCAAGAAAGATGAATTCTCCACTAAATGTAACCAAACAGACCACCATC
GCATGAGTGGTGGTCGTCAGGAGGAATTCCGTACATGGTTGCGCGAAGAATGGGGACGCACCTTGGAGGA
TATCTTCCACGAACATATGCAAGAATTAATCTTGATGAAGTTTATCTACACTTCGCAGTATGATAATTGT
TTAACTTATCGTCGTATTTACCTGCCACCCTCGCGTCCAGATGACCTTATTAAACCGGGTCTGTTCAAGG
GTACATATGGATCACACGGTTTGGAAATCGTGATGTTGTCTTTTCATGGCCGTCGTGCGCGTGGAACGAA
AATCACAGGTAATCCGAATATCCCAGCCGGGCAACAAACTGTCGAAATTGATCTGCGTCATCGCATTCAG
CTGCCCGACCTGGAGAACCAACGTAATTTCAACGAATTGTCACGCATCGTTCTGGAGGTCCGTGAGCGTG
TCCGCCAGGAGCAGCAAGAGGGTGGACATGAGGCCGGTGAAGGGCGTGGTCGTCAGGGCCCGCGCGAGTC
TCAACCATCTCCAGCTCAACCACGCGCGGAAGCCCCCAGTAAAGGGCCTGATGGCACGCCAGGGGAAGAT
GGTGGTGAACCGGGGGACGCTGTTGCGGCTGCCGAACAGCCCGCTCAGTGTGGGCAGGGCCAGCCATTTG
TGCTGCCCGTAGGGGTGAGCTCCCGTAATGAAGATTATCCACGTACTTGTCGCATGTGCTTCTATGGCAC
GGGTCTGATCGCAGGGCACGGGTTTACATCACCGGAACGCACACCCGGTGTGTTCATCTTATTCGACGAG
GACCGTTTTGGTTTCGTTTGGCTGGAACTTAAATCATTCTCGTTATATAGCCGTGTTCAGGCTACTTTCC
GTAATGCAGACGCCCCCAGTCCCCAAGCATTTGACGAGATGTTAAAAAATATCCAGAGCCTGACTTCATA
ATAAGGATCCGCGATCGCGGCGCGCCACCTGGTGGCCGGCCGGTACCACGCGTGCGCGCTGATCCGGCTG
CTAACAAAGCCCGAAAGGAAGCTGAGTTGGCTGCTGCCACCGCTGAGCAATAACTAGCATAACCCCTTGG
GGCCTCTAAACGGGTCTTGAGGGGTTTTTTGCTGAAAGGAGGAACTATATCCGGATTGGCGAATGGG
[124 nt withheld, positions 6158-6281]
C
[91 nt withheld, positions 6283-6373]
A
[49 nt withheld, positions 6375-6423]
CCTTTGACGTTGGAGTCCACGTTCTTT
[37 nt withheld, positions 6451-6487]
ACCCTATCTCGGTCTATTCTTTTGATTTATAAGGGATTTTGCCGATTTCGGCCTATTGGTTAAAAAATGA
GCTGATTTAACAAAAATTTAACGCGAATTTTAACAAAATATTAACGCTTACAATTTAGGTGGCACTTTTC
GGGGAAATGTGCGCGGAACCCCTATTTGTTTATTTTTCTAAATACATTCAAATATGTATCCGCTCATGAA
TTAATTCTTAGAAAAACTCATCGAGCATCAAATGAAACTGCAATTTATTCATATCAGGATTATCAATACC
ATATTTTTGAAAAAGCCGTTTCTGTAATGAAGGAGAAAACTCACCGAGGCAGTTCCATAGGATGGCAAGA
TCCTGGTATCGGTCTGCGATTCCGACTCGTCCAACATCAATACAACCTATTAATTTCCCCTCGTCAAAAA
TAAGGTTATCAAGTGAGAAATCACCATGAGTGACGACTGAATCCGGTGAGAATGGCAAAAGTTTATGCAT
TTCTTTCCAGACTTGTTCAACAGGCCAGCCATTACGCTCGTCATCAAAATCACTCGCATCAACCAAACCG
TTATTCATTCGTGATTGCGCCTGAGCGAGACGAAATACGCGATCGCTGTTAAAAGGACAATTACAAACAG
GAATCGAATGCAACCGGCGCAGGAACACTGCCAGCGCATCAACAATATTTTCACCTGAATCAGGATATTC
TTCTAATACCTGGAATGCTGTTTTCCCGGGGATCGCAGTGGTGAGTAACCATGCATCATCAGGAGTACGG
ATAAAATGCTTGATGGTCGGAAGAGGCATAAATTCCGTCAGCCAGTTTAGTCTGACCATCTCATCTGTAA
CATCATTGGCAACGCTACCTTTGCCATGTTTCAGAAACAACTCTGGCGCATCGGGCTTCCCATACAATCG
ATAGATTGTCGCACCTGATTGCCCGACATTATCGCGAGCCCATTTATACCCATATAAATCAGCATCCATG
TTGGAATTTAATCGCGGCCTAGAGCAAGACGTTTCCCGTTGAATATGGCTCATAACACCCCTTGTATTAC
TGTTTATGTAAGCAGACAGTTTTATTGTTCATGACCAAAATCCCTTAACGTGAGTTTTCGTTCCACTGAG
CGTCAGACCCCGTAGAAAAGATCAAAGGATCTTC
